>Addgene plasmid #99989 | pAS2-1-Kre33 | depositor partial sequence | sequence record 182740 | pAS2-1
GAACGAAGCATCTGTGCTTCATTTTGTAGAACAAAAATGCAACGCGAGAGCGCTAATTTTTCAAACAAAG
AATCTGAGCTGCATTTTTACAGAACAGAAATGCAACGCGAAAGCGCTATTTTACCAACGAAGAATCTGTG
CTTCATTTTTGTAAAACAAAAATGCAACGCGAGAGCGCTAATTTTTCAAACAAAGAATCTGAGCTGCATT
TTTACAGAACAGAAATGCAACGCGAGAGCGCTATTTTACCAACAAAGAATCTATACTTCTTTTTTGTTCT
ACAAAAATGCATCCCGAGAGCGCTATTTTTCTAACAAAGCATCTTAGATTACTTTTTTTCTCCTTTGTGC
GCTCTATAATGCAGTCTCTTGATAACTTTTTGCACTGTAGGTCCGTTAAGGTTAGAAGAAGGCTACTTTG
GTGTCTATTTTCTCTTCCATAAAAAAAGCCTGACTCCACTTCCCGCGTTTACTGATTACTAGCGAAGCTG
CGGGTGCATTTTTTCAAGATAAAGGCATCCCCGATTATATTCTATACCGATGTGGATTGCGCATACTTTG
TGAACAGAAAGTGATAGCGTTGATGATTCTTCATTGGTCAGAAAATTATGAACGGTTTCTTCTATTTTGT
CTCTATATACTACGTATAGGAAATGTTTACATTTTCGTATTGTTTTCGATTCACTCTATGAATAGTTCTT
ACTACAATTTTTTTGTCTAAAGAGTAATACTAGAGATAAACATAAAAAATGTAGAGGTCGAGTTTAGATG
CAAGTTCAAGGAGCGAAAGGTGGATGGGTAGGTTATATAGGGATATAGCACAGAGATATATAGCAAAGAG
ATACTTTTGAGCAATGTTTGTGGAAGCGGTATTCGCAATATTTTAGTAGCTCGTTACAGTCCGGTGCGTT
TTTGGTTTTTTGAAAGTGCGTCTTCAGAGCGCTTTTGGTTTTCAAAAGCGCTCTGAAGTTCCTATACTTT
CTAGAGAATAGGAACTTCGGAATAGGAACTTCAAAGCGTTTCCGAAAACGAGCGCTTCCGAAAATGCAAC
GCGAGCTGCGCACATACAGCTCACTGTTCACGTCGCACCTATATCTGCGTGTTGCCTGTATATATATATA
CATGAGAAGAACGGCATAGTGCGTGTTTATGCTTAAATGCGTACTTATATGCGTCTATTTATGTAGGATG
AAAGGTAGTCTAGTACCTCCTGTGATATTATCCCATTCCATGCGGGGTATCGTATGCTTCCTTCAGCACT
ACCCTTTAGCTGTTCTATATGCTGCCACTCCTCAATTGGATTAGTCTCATCCTTCAATGCTATCATTTCC
TTTGATATTGGATCATATTAAGAAACCATTATTATCATGACATTAACCTATAAAAATAGGCGTATCACGA
GGCCCTTTCGTCTCGCGCGTTTCGGTGATGACGGTGAAAACCTCTGACACATGCAGCTCCCGGAGACGGT
CACAGCTTGTCTGTAAGCGGATGCCGGGAGCAGACAAGCCCGTCAGGGCGCGTCAGCGGGTGTTGGCGGG
TGTCGGGGCTGGCTTAACTATGCGGCATCAGAGCAGATTGTACTGAGAGTGCACCATAGATCAACGACAT
TACTATATATATAATATAGGAAGCATTTAATAGACAGCATCGTAATATATGTGTACTTTGCAGTTATGAC
GCCAGATGGCAGTAGTGGAAGATATTCTTTATTGAAAAATAGCTTGTCACCTTACGTACAATCTTGATCC
GGAGCTTTTCTTTTTTTGCCGATTAAGAATTAATTCGGTCGAAAAAAGAAAAGGAGAGGGCCAAGAGGGA
GGGCATTGGTGACTATTGAGCACGTGAGTATACGTGATTAAGCACACAAAGGCAGCTTGGAGTATGTCTG
TTATTAATTTCACAGGTAGTTCTGGTCCATTGGTGAAAGTTTGCGGCTTGCAGAGCACAGAGGCCGCAGA
ATGTGCTCTAGATTCCGATGCTGACTTGCTGGGTATTATATGTGTGCCCAATAGAAAGAGAACAATTGAC
CCGGTTATTGCAAGGAAAATTTCAAGTCTTGTAAAAGCATATAAAAATAGTTCAGGCACTCCGAAATACT
TGGTTGGCGTGTTTCGTAATCAACCTAAGGAGGATGTTTTGGCTCTGGTCAATGATTACGGCATTGATAT
CGTCCAACTGCATGGAGATGAGTCGTGGCAAGAATACCAAGAGTTCCTCGGTTTGCCAGTTATTAAAAGA
CTCGTATTTCCAAAAGACTGCAACATACTACTCAGTGCAGCTTCACAGAAACCTCATTCGTTTATTCCCT
TGTTTGATTCAGAAGCAGGTGGGACAGGTGAACTTTTGGATTGGAACTCGATTTCTGACTGGGTTGGAAG
GCAAGAGAGCCCCGAAAGCTTACATTTTATGTTAGCTGGTGGACTGACGCCAGAAAATGTTGGTGATGCG
CTTAGATTAAATGGCGTTATTGGTGTTGATGTAAGCGGAGGTGTGGAGACAAATGGTGTAAAAGACTCTA
ACAAAATAGCAAATTTCGTCAAAAATGCTAAGAAATAGGTTATTACTGAGTAGTATTTATTTAAGTATTG
TTTGTGCACTTGCCGATCTATGCGGTGTGAAATACCGCACAGATGCGTAAGGAGAAAATACCGCATCAGG
AAATTGTAAACGTTAATATTTTGTTAAAATTCGCGTTAAATTTTTGTTAAATCAGCTCATTTTTTAACCA
ATAGGCCGAAATCGGCAAAATCCCTTATAAATCAAAAGAATAGACCGAGATAGGGT
[37 nt withheld, positions 2787-2823]
AAAGAACGTGGACTCCAACGTCAAAGG
[49 nt withheld, positions 2851-2899]
T
[91 nt withheld, positions 2901-2991]
G
[124 nt withheld, positions 2993-3116]
CGCGCCATTCGCCATTCAGGCTGCGCAACTGTTGGGAAGGGCGATCGGTGCGGGCCTCTTCGCTATTACG
CCAGCTGGCGAAAGGGGGATGTGCTGCAAGGCGATTAAGTTGGGTAACGCCAGGGTTTTCCCAGTCACGA
CGTTGTAAAACGACGGCCAGTCGTCCAAGCTTTCGCGAGCTCGAGATCCCGAGCTTTGCAAATTAAAGCC
TTCGAGCGTCCCAAAACCTTCTCAAGCAAGGTTTTCAGTATAATGTTACATGCGTACACGCGTCTGTACA
GAAAAAAAAGAAAAATTTGAAATATAAATAACGTTCTTAATACTAACATAACTATAAAAAAATAAATAGG
GACCTAGACTTCAGGTTGTCTAACTCCTTCCTTTTCGGTTAGAGCGGATGTGGGGGGAGGGCGTGAATGT
AAGCGTGACATAACTAATTACATGATATCGACAAAGGAAAAGGGGCCTGTTTACTCACAGGCTTTTTTCA
AGTAGGTAATTAAGTCGTTTCTGTCTTTTTCCTTCTTCAACCCACCAAAGGCCATCTTGGTACTTTTTTT
TTTTTTTTTTTTTTTTTTTTTTTTTTTTTTTTTTTTTTTTTTTTTTTTTTTTTTTTTTTTTTTTTTTTTT
TTTTTTTTTTTTTTTTTCATAGAAATAATACAGAAGTAGATGTTGAATTAGATTAAACTGAAGATATATA
ATTTATTGGAAAATACATAGAGCTTTTTGTTGATGCGCTTAAGCGATCAATTCAACAACACCACCAGCAG
CTCTGATTTTTTCTTCAGCCAACTTGGAGACGAATCTAGCTTTGACGATAACTGGAACATTTGGGATTCT
ACCCTTACCCAAGATCTTACCGTAACCGGCTGCCAAAGTGTCAATAACTGGAGCAGTTTCCTTAGAAGCA
GATTTCAAGTATTGGTCTCTCTTGTCTTCTGGGATCAATGTCCACAATTTGTCCAAGTTCAAGACTGGCT
TCCAGAAATGAGCTTGTTGCTTGTGGAAGTATCTCATACCAACCTTACCGAAATAACCTGGATGGTATTT
ATCCATGTTAATTCTGTGGTGATGTTGACCACCGGCCATACCTCTACCACCGGGGTGCTTTCTGTGCTTA
CCGATACGACCTTTACCGGCTGAGACGTGACCTCTGTGCTTTCTAGTCTTAGTGAATCTGGAAGGCATTC
TTGATTAGTTGGATGATTGTTCTGGGATTTAATGCAAAAAAATCACTAAGAAGGAAAAAAATCAACGGAG
AAAGCAAACGCCATCTTAAATATACGGGATACAGATGAAAGGTTTGAACCTATCTGGGAAAATACGCATT
AAACAAGCGAAAAACTGCGAGGAAAATTGTTTGCGTCTCTGCGGGCTATTCACGCGCCAGAGGAAAATAG
GAAAAATAACAGGGCATTAGAAAAATAATTTTGATTTTGGTAATGTGTGGGTCCCTGGTGTACAGATGTT
ACATTGGTTACAGTACTCTTGTTTTTGCTGTGTTTTTCGATGAATCTCCAAAATGGTTGTTAGCACATGG
AAGAGTCACCGATGCTAAGTTATCTCTATGTAAGCTACGTGGCGTGACTTTTGATGAAGCCGCACAAGAG
ATACAGGATTGGCAACTGCAAATAGAATCTGGGGATCTAGATATCCTTTTGTTGTTTCCGGGTGTACAAT
ATGGACTTCCTCTTTTCTGGCAACCAAACCCATACATCGGGATTCCTATAATACCTTCGTTGGTCTCCCT
AACATGTAGGTGGCGGAGGGGAGATATACAATAGAACAGATACCAGACAAGACATAATGGGCTAAACAAG
ACTACACCAATTACACTGCCTCATTGATGGTGGTACATAACGAACTAATACTGTAGCCCTAGACTTGATA
GCCATCATCATATCGAAGTTTCACTACCCTTTTTCCATTTGCCATCTATTGAAGTAATAATAGGCGCATG
CAACTTCTTTTCTTTTTTTTTCTTTTCTCTCTCCCCCGTTGTTGTCTCACCATATCCGCAATGACAAAAA
AAATGATGGAAGACACTAAAGGAAAAAATTAACGACAAAGACAGCACCAACAGATGTCGTTGTTCCAGAG
CTGATGAGGGGTATCTTCGAACACACGAAACTTTTTCCTTCCTTCATTCACGCACACTACTCTCTAATGA
GCAACGGTATACGGCCTTCCTTCCAGTTACTTGAATTTGAAATAAAAAAAGTTTGCCGCTTTGCTATCAA
GTATAAATAGACCTGCAATTATTAATCTTTTGTTTCCTCGTCATTGTTCTCGTTCCCTTTCTTCCTTGTT
TCTTTTTCTGCACAATATTTCAAGCTATACCAAGCATACAATCAACTCCAAGCTTGAAGCAAGCCTCCTG
AAAGATGAAGCTACTGTCTTCTATCGAACAAGCATGCGATATTTGCCGACTTAAAAAGCTCAAGTGCTCC
AAAGAAAAACCGAAGTGCGCCAAGTGTCTGAAGAACAACTGGGAGTGTCGCTACTCTCCCAAAACCAAAA
GGTCTCCGCTGACTAGGGCACATCTGACAGAAGTGGAATCAAGGCTAGAAAGACTGGAACAGCTATTTCT
ACTGATTTTTCCTCGAGAAGACCTTGACATGATTTTGAAAATGGATTCTTTACAGGATATAAAAGCATTG
TTAACAGGATTATTTGTACAAGATAATGTGAATAAAGATGCCGTCACAGATAGATTGGCTTCAGTGGAGA
CTGATATGCCTCTAACATTGAGACAGCATAGAATAAGTGCGACATCATCATCGGAAGAGAGTAGTAACAA
AGGTCAAAGACAGTTGACTGTATCGCCGGTATTGCAATACCCAGCTTTGACTCATATGGCCATGGAGGCC
GAATTCCCGGGGATCCGTCGACCTGCAGCCAAGCTAATTCCGGGCGAATTTCTTATGATTTATGATTTTT
ATTATTAAATAAGTTATAAAAAAAATAAGTGTATACAAATTTTAAAGTGACTCTTAGGTTTTAAAACGAA
AATTCTTGTTCTTGAGTAACTCTTTCCTGTAGGTCAGGTTGCTTTCTCAGGTATAGCATGAGGTCGCTCT
TATTGACCACACCTCTACCGGCATGCAAGCTTGGCGTAATCATGGTCATAGCTGTTTCCTGTGTGAAATT
GTTATCCGCTCACAATTCCACACAACATACGAGCCGGAAGCATAAAGTGTAAAGCCTGGGGTGCCTAATG
AGTGAGGTAACTCACATTAATTGCGTTGCGCTCACTGCCCGCTTTCCAGTCGGGAAACCTGTCGTGCCAG
CTGGATTAATGAATCGGCCAACGCGCGGGGAGAGGCGGTTTGCGTATTGGGCGCTCTTCCGCTTCCTCGC
TCACTGACTCGCTGCGCTCGGTCGTTCGGCTGCGGCGAGCGGTATCAGCTCACTCAAAGGCGGTAATACG
GTTATCCACAGAATCAGGGGATAACGCAGGAAAGAACATGTGAGCAAAAGGCCAGCAAAAGGCCAGGAAC
CGTAAAAAGGCCGCGTTGCTGGCGTTTTTCCATAGGCTCCGCCCCCCTGACGAGCATCACAAAAATCGAC
GCTCAAGTCAGAGGTGGCGAAACCCGACAGGACTATAAAGATACCAGGCGTTTCCCCCTGGAAGCTCCCT
CGTGCGCTCTCCTGTTCCGACCCTGCCGCTTACCGGATACCTGTCCGCCTTTCTCCCTTCGGGAAGCGTG
GCGCTTTCTCATAGCTCACGCTGTAGGTATCTCAGTTCGGTGTAGGTCGTTCGCTCCAAGCTGGGCTGTG
TGCACGAACCCCCCGTTCAGCCCGACCGCTGCGCCTTATCCGGTAACTATCGTCTTGAGTCCAACCCGGT
AAGACACGACTTATCGCCACTGGCAGCAGCCACTAGTAACAGGATTAGCAGAGCGAGGTATGTAGGCGGT
GCTACAGAGTTCTTGAAGTGGTGGCCTAACTACGGCTACACTAGAAGGACAGTATTTGGTATCTGCGCTC
TGCTGAAGCCAGTTACCTTCGGAAAAAGAGTTGGTAGCTCTTGATCCGGCAAACAAACCACCGCTGGTAG
CGGTGGTTTTTTTGTTTGCAAGCAGCAGATTACGCGCAGAAAAAAAGGATCTCAAGAAGATCCTTTGATC
TTTTCTACGGGGTCTGACGCTCAGTGGAACGAAAACTCACGTTAAGGGATTTTGGTCATGAGATTATCAA
AAAGGATCTTCACCTAGATCCTTTTAAATTAAAAATGAAGTTTTAAATCAATCTAAAGTATATATGAGTA
AACTTGGTCTGACAGTTACCAATGCTTAATCAGTGAGGCACCTATCTCAGCGATCTGTCTATTTCGTTCA
TCCATAGTTGCCTGACTCCCCGTCGTGTAGATAACTACGATACGGGAGGGCTTACCATCTGGCCCCAGTG
CTGCAATGATACCGCGAGACCCACGCTCACCGGCTCCAGATTTATCAGCAATAAACCAGCCAGCCGGAAG
GGCCGAGCGCAGAAGTGGTCCTGCAACTTTATCCGCCTCCATCCAGTCTATTAATTGTTGCCGGGAAGCT
AGAGTAAGTAGTTCGCCAGTTAATAGTTTGCGCAACGTTGTTGCCATTGCTACAGGCATCGTGGTGTCAC
GCTCGTCGTTTGGTATGGCTTCATTCAGCTCCGGTTCCCAACGATCAAGGCGAGTTACATGATCCCCCAT
GTTGTGCAAAAAAGCGGTTAGCTCCTTCGGTCCTCCGATCGTTGTCAGAAGTAAGTTGGCCGCAGTGTTA
TCACTCATGGTTATGGCAGCACTGCATAATTCTCTTACTGTCATGCCATCCGTAAGATGCTTTTCTGTGA
CTGGTGAGTACTCAACCAAGTCATTCTGAGAATAGTGTATGCGGCGACCGAGTTGCTCTTGCCCGGCGTC
AATACGGGATAATACCGCGCCACATAGCAGAACTTTAAAAGTGCTCATCATTGGAAAACGTTCTTCGGGG
CGAAAACTCTCAAGGATCTTACCGCTGTTGAGATCCAGTTCGATGTAACCCACTCGTGCACCCAACTGAT
CTTCAGCATCTTTTACTTTCACCAGCGTTTCTGGGTGAGCAAAAACAGGAAGGCAAAATGCCGCAAAAAA
GGGAATAAGGGCGACACGGAAATGTTGAATACTCATACTCTTCCTTTTTCAATATTATTGAAGCATTTAT
CAGGGTTATTGTCTCATGAGCGGATACATATTTGAATGTATTTAGAAAAATAAACAAATAGGGGTTCCGC
GCACATTTCCCCGAAAAGTGCCACCT
