>Addgene plasmid #99989 | pAS2-1-Kre33 | addgene partial sequence | sequence record 192183 | Addgene Partial NGS Result
GTAAAACGACGGCCAGTGCCAAGCTTTCGCGAGCTCGAGATCCCGAGCTTGCAAATTAAAGCCTTCGAGC
GTCCCAAAACCTTCTCAAGCAAGGTTTTCAGTATAATGTTACATGCGTACACGCGTCTGTACAGAAAAAA
AAGAAAAATTTGAAATATAAATAACGTTCTTAATACTAACATAACTATAAAAAAATAAATAGGGACCTAG
ACTTCAGGTTGTCTAACTCCTTCCTTTTCGGTTAGAGCGGATGTGGGGGGAGGGCGTGAATGTAAGCGTG
ACATAACTAATTACATGATATCGACAAAGGAAAAGGGGCCTGTTTACTCACAGGCTTTTTTCAAGTAGGT
AATTAAGTCGTTTCTGTCTTTTTCCTTCTTCAACCCACCAAAGGCCATCTTGGTACTTTTTTTTTTTTTT
TTTTTTTTTTTTTTTTTTTTTTTTTTTTTTTTTTTTTTTTTTTTTTTTTTTTTTTTTTTTTTTTTTTTTT
TTTTTTTTTTTTTTTTTTTTTTTTTTTTTTTTTTTTTTTTTTTTTTTTTTTTTTTTTTTTTTTTTTTTTT
TTTTTTTTTTTTTTTTTTTTTTTTTTTTTTTTTTTTTTTTTTTTTTTTTTTTTTTTTTTTTTTTTTTTTT
TTTTTTTTTTTTTTTTTTTTTTTTTTTTTTTTTTTTTTTTTTTTTTTTTTTTTTTTTTTTTTTTTTTTTT
TTTTTTTTTTGATAGAAATAATACAGAAGTAGATGTTGAATTAGATTAAACTGAAGATATATAATTTATT
GGAAAATACATAGAGTTTTTGTTGATGCGCTTAAGCGATCAATTCAACAACACCACCAGCAGCTCTGATT
TTTTCTTCAGCCAACTTGGAGACGAATCTAGCTTTGACGATAACTGGAACATTTGGGATTCTACCCTTAC
CCAAGATCTTACCGTAACCGGCTGCCAAAGTGTCAATAACTGGAGCAGTTTCCTTAGAAGCAGATTTCAA
GTATTGGTCTCTCTTGTCTTCTGGGATCAATGTCCACAATTTGTCCAAGTTCAAGACTGGCTTCCAGAAA
TGAGCTTGTTGCTTGTGGAAGTATCTCATACCAACCTTACCGAAATAACCTGGATGGTATTTATCCATGT
TAATTCTGTGGTGATGTTGACCACCGGCCATACCTCTACCACCGGGGTGCTTTCTGTGCTTACCGATACG
ACCTTTACCGGCTGAGACGTGACCTCTGTGCTTTCTAGTCTTAGTGAATCTGGAAGGCATTCTTGATTAG
TTGGATGATTGTTCTGGGATTTAATGCAAAAAAATCACTAAGAAGGAAAAAAATCAACGGAGAAAGCAAA
CGCCATCTTAAATATACGGGATACAGATGAAAGGTTTGAACCTATCTGGGAAAATACGCATTAAACAAGC
GAAAAACTGCGAGGAAAATTGTTTGCGTCTCTGCGGGCTATTCACGCGCCAGAGGAAAAATAGGAAAAAT
AACAGGCATTAGAAAAATAATTTTGATTTTGGTAATGTGTGGGTCCCTGGTGTACAGATGTTACATTGGT
TACAGTACTCTTGTTTTTGCTGTGTTTTTCGATGAATCTCCAAAATGGTTGTTAGCACATGGAAGAGTCA
CCGATGCTAAGTTATCTCTATGTAAGCTACGTGGCGTGACTTTTGATGAAGCCGCACAAGAGATACAGGA
TTGGCAACTGCAAATAGAATCTGGGGATCTAGATATCCTTTTGTTGTTTCCGGGTGTACAATATGGACTT
CCTCTTTTCTGGCAACCAAACCCATACATCGGGATTCCTATAATACCTTCGTTGGTCTCCCTAACATGTA
GGTGGCGGAGGGGAGATATACAATAGAACAGATACCAGACAAGACATAATGGGCTAAACAAGACTACACC
AATTACACTGCCTCATTGATGGTGGTACATAACGAACTAATACTGTAGCCCTAGACTTGATAGCCATCAT
CATATCGAAGTTTCACTACCCTTTTTCCATTTGCCATCTATTGAAGTAATAATAGGCGCATGCAACTTCT
TTTCTTTTTTTTTCTTTTCTCTCTCCCCCGTTGTTGTCTCACCATATCCGCAATGACAAAAAAATGATGG
AAGACACTAAAGGAAAAAATTAACGACAAAGACAGCACCAACAGATGTCGTTGTTCCAGAGCTGATGAGG
GGTATCTCGAAGCACACGAAACTTTTTCCTTCCTTCATTCACGCACACTACTCTCTAATGAGCAACGGTA
TACGGCCTTCCTTCCAGTTACTTGAATTTGAAATAAAAAAAAGTTTGCTGTCTTGCTATCAAGTATAAAT
AGACCTGCAATTATTAATCTTTTGTTTCCTCGTCATTGTTCTCGTTCCCTTTCTTCCTTGTTTCTTTTTC
TGCACAATATTTCAAGCTATACCAAGCATACAATCAACTCCAAGCTTGAAGCAAGCCTCCTGAAAGATGA
AGCTACTGTCTTCTATCGAACAAGCATGCGATATTTGCCGACTTAAAAAGCTCAAGTGCTCCAAAGAAAA
ACCGAAGTGCGCCAAGTGTCTGAAGAACAACTGGGAGTGTCGCTACTCTCCCAAAACCAAAAGGTCTCCG
CTGACTAGGGCACATCTGACAGAAGTGGAATCAAGGCTAGAAAGACTGGAACAGCTATTTCTACTGATTT
TTCCTCGAGAAGACCTTGACATGATTTTGAAAATGGATTCTTTACAGGATATAAAAGCATTGTTAACAGG
ATTATTTGTACAAGATAATGTGAATAAAGATGCCGTCACAGATAGATTGGCTTCAGTGGAGACTGATATG
CCTCTAACATTGAGACAGCATAGAATAAGTGCGACATCATCATCGGAAGAGAGTAGTAACAAAGGTCAAA
GACAGTTGACTGTATCGCCGGAATTGCAATACCCAGCTTTGACTCATATGGCCATGGAGGCCGAATTAGC
TTTCACAAGTTTGTACAAAAAAGCAGGCTACAAAATGGCCAAAAAAGCTATCGATTCAAGAATCCCGTCA
CTGATCAGGAATGGTGTTCAAACCAAACAAAGGTCCATATTTGTCATCGTTGGGGACAGGGCACGTAACC
AGCTCCCAAATTTACATTATTTGATGATGAGTGCTGACCTTAAGATGAACAAGTCCGTCTTATGGGCTTA
TAAGAAGAAGCTTCTAGGATTCACTTCGCACAGAAAAAAAAGAGAGAATAAAATTAAGAAAGAAATTAAA
AGAGGTACAAGGGAAGTGAATGAAATGGACCCTTTTGAATCTTTTATCTCTAACCAAAATATCAGATATG
TATACTACAAAGAGAGTGAGAAAATATTGGGTAATACCTATGGTATGTGTATTCTTCAGGACTTCGAGGC
ATTAACCCCAAATCTTTTAGCAAGAACCATTGAAACTGTAGAAGGTGGTGGTATTGTGGTTATTTTATTG
AAATCAATGTCATCGTTAAAGCAACTGTACACCATGACTATGGATGTTCACGCCCGTTATCGTACTGAGG
CTCATGGTGACGTTGTTGCAAGATTTAACGAAAGATTCATACTTTCTTTAGGTTCAAATCCAAACTGTTT
AGTCGTTGATGATGAATTAAATGTTCTACCGCTATCTGGTGCCAAAAACGTGAAACCACTACCTCCTAAG
GAAGATGACGAATTGCCTCCAAAGCAATTAGAGTTGCAAGAATTAAAAGAATCCTTAGAAGATGTCCAAC
CAGCTGGTTCATTGGTTTCTCTATCCAAAACTGTCAATCAAGCCCACGCTATTCTTTCTTTCATTGATGC
CATTTCGGAAAAAACTTTGAATTTCACAGTTGCACTAACAGCTGGAAGAGGTAGAGGTAAGTCTGCTGCT
TTAGGTATTTCTATTGCCGCGGCCGTTTCTCACGGGTATTCTAATATTTTTGTTACTTCTCCATCTCCCG
AAAATTTAAAGACTCTATTTGAGTTTATTTTCAAAGGATTCGATGCCTTAGGTTACCAAGAACACATTGA
TTATGATATCATTCAATCTACGAACCCCGACTTCAACAAAGCCATTGTGAGAGTTGATATTAAAAGAGAT
CACAGACAAACGATTCAATATATTGTTCCTCAAGACCATCAAGTTCTGGGCCAAGCTGAATTAGTTGTCA
TTGATGAAGCTGCAGCTATTCCTTTGCCAATCGTCAAGAACTTGCTGGGCCCATATCTAGTCTTCATGGC
ATCCACTATCAATGGTTACGAAGGTACGGGTAGATCTTTATCTCTGAAGTTAATTCAGCAATTGCGTAAT
CAAAACAACACATCCGGTCGGGAAAGTACTCAAACCGCCGTTGTTTCGAGAGATAATAAGGAAAAAGACT
CTCACTTACATTCTCAATCCCGTCAATTACGTGAAATTTCCTTGGACGAACCAATCAGATATGCTCCTGG
TGACCCAATTGAAAAATGGTTAAACAAGCTCTTATGTTTAGATGTTACTTTAATTAAAAACCCAAGATTT
GCAACAAGAGGAACTCCTCACCCATCCCAATGTAATCTATTTGTTGTCAATAGAGATACTCTATTTTCTT
ATCATCCTGTCTCAGAAAATTTCCTGGAAAAAATGATGGCACTGTACGTTTCATCCCATTACAAGAATTC
TCCAAACGACTTACAACTGATGAGTGACGCCCCAGCGCACAAACTATTTGTTCTTTTACCACCAATTGAT
CCAAAGGATGGCGGCAGGATCCCTGACCCTCTATGTGTCATTCAAATTGCATTGGAAGGTGAAATCAGTA
AGGAGAGTGTCAGAAATTCATTATCGAGAGGCCAAAGAGCTGGTGGTGATTTAATCCCATGGCTGATCTC
TCAACAATTCCAAGACGAGGAATTCGCTAGTTTGAGTGGTGCTCGTATCGTCAGAATTGCCACTAATCCT
GAATACGCATCCATGGGCTATGGTTCTCGTGCAATTGAATTACTGAGAGACTATTTCGAGGGTAAATTCA
CTGACATGTCTGAAGATGTTCGTCCTAAGGATTATTCTATAAAGAGGGTGAGCGATAAGGAACTGGCCAA
AACTAATTTATTAAAGGATGACGTTAAATTAAGAGACGCAAAAACGTTGCCACCTCTACTATTAAAACTT
TCTGAACAGCCTCCTCATTATCTACATTATTTGGGTGTTTCATATGGTTTAACGCAATCGTTGCATAAAT
TCTGGAAGAATAACAGCTTTGTTCCTGTTTATTTACGTCAAACCGCAAACGATTTAACTGGTGAACATAC
TTGTGTTATGTTGAACGTTTTGGAAGGCAGAGAATCAAACTGGCTCGTTGAATTTGCCAAAGATTTCCGT
AAAAGATTTCTGTCGCTTCTTTCTTATGATTTTCATAAGTTTACTGCCGTTCAAGCCTTAAGTGTCATTG
AAAGTAGTAAGAAAGCACAAGATTTGTCTGATGACGAAAAGCATGATAATAAAGAATTGACGCGGACGCA
TCTGGATGACATTTTTTCTCCATTTGACTTGAAAAGATTGGATAGCTACTCAAATAATTTGCTAGATTAT
CACGTTATCGTTGATATGATACCCATGCTTGCTCTTTTGTACTTCGGCGATAAAATGGGAGATTCAGTAA
AACTATCAAGCGTCCAGAGTGCTATCCTGTTGGCTATAGGGTTACAGCGTAAAAACATCGACACTATTGC
CAAGGAATTGAATTTACCTTCCAATCAAACTATTGCTATGTTTGCGAAGATCATGAGAAAAATGTCTCAG
TACTTCCGTCAGCTGTTAAGCCAATCAATTGAAGAAACTCTACCAAATATCAAAGATGATGCTATTGCTG
AAATGGATGGTGAAGAAATCAAAAATTACAACGCCGCAGAAGCACTGGACCAAATGGAAGAAGATTTAGA
AGAAGCCGGTTCTGAAGCCGTTCAGGCGATGAGGGAAAAACAAAAAGAGCTAATCAACTCCTTGAACTTA
GATAAATACGCCATAAATGATAACAGTGAGGAATGGGCTGAATCTCAAAAATCTTTAGAAATAGCTGCCA
AGGCCAAAGGCGTCGTCAGTTTAAAAACTGGTAAAAAGAGAACGACTGAAAAGGCTGAAGATATCTATAG
ACAAGAGATGAAAGCTATGAAAAAACCAAGAAAGTCTAAAAAGGCTGCAAATAACCCAGCTTTCTTGTAC
AAAGTGGTGAGTCGACCTGCAGCCAAGCTAATTCCGGGCGAATTTCTTATGATTTATGATTTTTATTATT
AAATAAGTTATAAAAAAAATAAGTGTATACAAATTTTAAAGTGACTCTTAGGTTTTAAAACGAAAATTCT
TATTCTTGAGTAACTCTTTCCTGTAGGTCAGGTTGCTTTCTCAGGTATAGCATGAGGTCGCTCTTATTGA
CCACACCTCTACCGGCATGCAAGCTTGGCGTAATCATGGTCATAGCTGTTTCCTGTGTGAAATTGTTATC
CGCTCACAATTCCACACAACATACGAGCCGGAAGCATAAAGTGTAAAGCCTGGGGTGCCTAATGAGTGAG
CTAACTCACATTAATTGCGTTGCGCTCACTGCCCGCTTTCCAGTCGGGAAACCTGTCGTGCCAGCTGCAT
TAATGAATCGGCCAACGCGCGGGGAGAGGCGGTTTGCGTATTGGGCGCTCTTCCGCTTCCTCGCTCACTG
ACTCGCTGCGCTCGGTCGTTCGGCTGCGGCGAGCGGTATCAGCTCACTCAAAGGCGGTAATACGGTTATC
CACAGAATCAGGGGATAACGCAGGAAAGAACATGTGAGCAAAAGGCCAGCAAAAGGCCAGGAACCGTAAA
AAGGCCGCGTTGCTGGCGTTTTTCCATAGGCTCCGCCCCCCTGACGAGCATCACAAAAATCGACGCTCAA
GTCAGAGGTGGCGAAACCCGACAGGACTATAAAGATACCAGGCGTTTCCCCCTGGAAGCTCCCTCGTGCG
CTCTCCTGTTCCGACCCTGCCGCTTACCGGATACCTGTCCGCCTTTCTCCCTTCGGGAAGCGTGGCGCTT
TCTCATAGCTCACGCTGTAGGTATCTCAGTTCGGTGTAGGTCGTTCGCTCCAAGCTGGGCTGTGTGCACG
AACCCCCCGTTCAGCCCGACCGCTGCGCCTTATCCGGTAACTATCGTCTTGAGTCCAACCCGGTAAGACA
CGACTTATCGCCACTGGCAGCAGCCACTAGTAACAGGATTAGCAGAGCGAGGTATGTAGGCGGTGCTACA
GAGTTCTTGAAGTGGTGGCCTAACTACGGCTACACTAGAAGAACAGTATTTGGTATCTGCGCTCTGCTGA
AGCCAGTTACCTTCGGAAAAAGAGTTGGTAGCTCTTGATCCGGCAAACAAACCACCGCTGGTAGCGGTGG
TTTTTTTGTTTGCAAGCAGCAGATTACGCGCAGAAAAAAAGGATCTCAAGAAGATCCTTTGATCTTTTCT
ACGGGGTCTGACGCTCAGTGGAACGAAAACTCACGTTAAGGGATTTTGGTCATGAGATTATCAAAAAGGA
TCTTCACCTAGATCCTTTTAAATTAAAAATGAAGTTTTAAATCAATCTAAAGTATATATGAGTAAACTTG
GTCTGACAGTTACCAATGCTTAATCAGTGAGGCACCTATCTCAGCGATCTGTCTATTTCGTTCATCCATA
GTTGCCTGACTCCCCGTCGTGTAGATAACTACGATACGGGAGGGCTTACCATCTGGCCCCAGTGCTGCAA
TGATACCGCGAGACCCACGCTCACCGGCTCCAGATTTATCAGCAATAAACCAGCCAGCCGGAAGGGCCGA
GCGCAGAAGTGGTCCTGCAACTTTATCCGCCTCCATCCAGTCTATTAATTGTTGCCGGGAAGCTAGAGTA
AGTAGTTCGCCAGTTAATAGTTTGCGCAACGTTGTTGCCATTGCTACAGGCATCGTGGTGTCACGCTCGT
CGTTTGGTATGGCTTCATTCAGCTCCGGTTCCCAACGATCAAGGCGAGTTACATGATCCCCCATGTTGTG
CAAAAAAGCGGTTAGCTCCTTCGGTCCTCCGATCGTTGTCAGAAGTAAGTTGGCCGCAGTGTTATCACTC
ATGGTTATGGCAGCACTGCATAATTCTCTTACTGTCATGCCATCCGTAAGATGCTTTTCTGTGACTGGTG
AGTACTCAACCAAGTCATTCTGAGAATAGTGTATGCGGCGACCGAGTTGCTCTTGCCCGGCGTCAATACG
GGATAATACCGCGCCACATAGCAGAACTTTAAAAGTGCTCATCATTGGAAAACGTTCTTCGGGGCGAAAA
CTCTCAAGGATCTTACCGCTGTTGAGATCCAGTTCGATGTAACCCACTCGTGCACCCAACTGATCTTCAG
CATCTTTTACTTTCACCAGCGTTTCTGGGTGAGCAAAAACAGGAAGGCAAAATGCCGCAAAAAAGGGAAT
AAGGGCGACACGGAAATGTTGAATACTCATACTCTTCCTTTTTCAATATTATTGAAGCATTTATCAGGGT
TATTGTCTCATGAGCGGATACATATTTGAATGTATTTAGAAAAATAAACAAATAGGGGTTCCGCGCACAT
TTCCCCGAAAAGTGCCACCTGAACGAAGCATCTGTGCTTCATTTTGTAGAACAAAAATGCAACGCGAGAG
CGCTAATTTTTCAAACAAAGAATCTGAGCTGCATTTTTACAGAACAGAAATGCAACGCGAAAGCGCTATT
TTACCAACGAAGAATCTGTGCTTCATTTTTGTAAAACAAAAATGCAACGCGAGAGCGCTAATTTTTCAAA
CAAAGAATCTGAGCTGCATTTTTACAGAACAGAAATGCAACGCGAGAGCGCTATTTTACCAACAAAGAAT
CTATACTTCTTTTTTGTTCTACAAAAATGCATCCCGAGAGCGCTATTTTTCTAACAAAGCATCTTAGATT
ACTTTTTTTCTCCTTTGTGCGCTCTATAATGCAGTCTCTTGATAACTTTTTGCACTGTAGGTCCGTTAAG
GTTAGAAGAAGGCTACTTTGGTGTCTATTTTCTCTTCCATAAAAAAAGCCTGACTCCACTTCCCGCGTTT
ACTGATTACTAGCGAAGCTGCGGGTGCATTTTTTCAAGATAAAGGCATCCCCGATTATATTCTATACCGA
TGTGGATTGCGCATACTTTGTGAACAGAAAGTGATAGCGTTGATGATTCTTCATTGGTCAGAAAATTATG
AACGGTTTCTTCTATTTTGTCTCTATATACTACGTATAGGAAATGTTTACATTTTCGTATTGTTTTCGAT
TCACTCTATGAATAGTTCTTACTACAATTTTTTTGTCTAAAGAGTAATACTAGAGATAAACATAAAAAAT
GTAGAGGTCGAGTTTAGATGCAAGTTCAAGGAGCGAAAGGTGGATGGGTAGGTTATATAGGGATATAGCA
CAGAGATATATAGCAAAGAGATACTTTTGAGCAATGTTTGTGGAAGCGGTATTCGCAATATTTTAGTAGC
TCGTTACAGTCCGGTGCGTTTTTGGTTTTTTGAAAGTGCGTCTTCAGAGCGCTTTTGGTTTTCAAAAGCG
CTCTGAAGTTCCTATACTTTCTAGAGAATAGGAACTTCGGAATAGGAACTTCAAAGCGTTTCCGAAAACG
AGCGCTTCCGAAAATGCAACGCGAGCTGCGCACATACAGCTCACTGTTCACGTCGCACCTATATCTGCGT
GTTGCCTGTATATATATATACATGAGAAGAACGGCATAGTGCGTGTTTATGCTTAAATGCGTACTTATAT
GCGTCTATTTATGTAGGATGAAAGGTAGTCTAGTACCTCCTGTGATATTATCCCATTCCATGCGGGGTAT
CGTATGCTTCCTTCAGCACTACCCTTTAGCTGTTCTATATGCTGCCACTCCTCAATTGGATTAGTCTCAT
CCTTCAATGCTATCATTTCCTTTGATATTGGATCATACTAAGAAACCATTATTATCATGACATTAACCTA
TAAAAATAGGCGTATCACGAGGCCCTTTCGTCTCGCGCGTTTCGGTGATGACGGTGAAAACCTCTGACAC
ATGCAGCTCCCGGAGACGGTCACAGCTTGTCTGTAAGCGGATGCCGGGAGCAGACAAGCCCGTCAGGGCG
CGTCAGCGGGTGTTGGCGGGTGTCGGGGCTGGCTTAACTATGCGGCATCAGAGCAGATTGTACTGAGAGT
GCACCATAGATCAACGACATTACTATATATATAATATAGGAAGCATTTAATAGAACAGCATCGTAATATA
TGTGTACTTTGCAGTTATGACGCCAGATGGCAGTAGTGGAAGATATTCTTTATTGAAAAATAGCTTGTCA
CCTTACGTACAATCTTGATCCGGAGCTTTTCTTTTTTTGCCGATTAAGAATTAATTCGGTCGAAAAAAGA
AAAGGAGAGGGCCAAGAGGGAGGGCATTGGTGACTATTGAGCACGTGAGTATACGTGATTAAGCACACAA
AGGCAGCTTGGAGTATGTCTGTTATTAATTTCACAGGTAGTTCTGGTCCATTGGTGAAAGTTTGCGGCTT
GCAGAGCACAGAGGCCGCAGAATGTGCTCTAGATTCCGATGCTGACTTGCTGGGTATTATATGTGTGCCC
AATAGAAAGAGAACAATTGACCCGGTTATTGCAAGGAAAATTTCAAGTCTTGTAAAAGCATATAAAAATA
GTTCAGGCACTCCGAAATACTTGGTTGGCGTGTTTCGTAATCAACCTAAGGAGGATGTTTTGGCTCTGGT
CAATGATTACGGCATTGATATCGTCCAACTGCATGGAGATGAGTCGTGGCAAGAATACCAAGAGTTCCTC
GGTTTGCCAGTTATTAAAAGACTCGTATTTCCAAAAGACTGCAACATACTACTCAGTGCAGCTTCACAGA
AACCTCATTCGTTTATTCCCTTGTTTGATTCAGAAGCAGGTGGGACAGGTGAACTTTTGGATTGGAACTC
GATTTCTGACTGGGTTGGAAGGCAAGAGAGCCCCGAAAGCTTACATTTTATGTTAGCTGGTGGACTGACG
CCAGAAAATGTTGGTGATGCGCTTAGATTAAATGGCGTTATTGGTGTTGATGTAAGCGGAGGTGTGGAGA
CAAATGGTGTAAAAGACTCTAACAAAATAGCAAATTTCGTCAAAAATGCTAAGAAATAGGTTATTACTGA
GTAGTATTTATTTAAGTATTGTTTGTGCACTTGCCGATCTATGCGGTGTGAAATACCGCACAGATGCGTA
AGGAGAAAATACCGCATCAGGAAATTGTAAGCGTTAATATTTTGTTAAAATTCGCGTTAAATTTTTGTTA
AATCAGCTCATTTTTTAACCAATAGGCCGAAATCGGCAAAATCCCTTATAAATCAAAAGAATAGACCGAG
ATAGGGT
[37 nt withheld, positions 11348-11384]
AAAGAACGTGGACTCCAACGTCAAAGG
[49 nt withheld, positions 11412-11460]
T
[91 nt withheld, positions 11462-11552]
G
[124 nt withheld, positions 11554-11677]
CCATTCGCCATTCAGGCTGCGCAACTGTTGGGAAGGGCGATCGGTGCGGGCCTCTTCGCTATTACGCCAG
CTGGCGAAAGGGGGATGTGCTGCAAGGCGATTAAGTTGGGTAACGCCAGGGTTTTCCCAGTCACGACGTT
