[The description below was written by a language model from this plasmid's Addgene catalogue record.]
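Description:
pAS2-1-Kre33 is a yeast expression plasmid built on the pAS2-1 backbone, a bait vector for yeast two-hybrid (Y2H) assays. It carries the Saccharomyces cerevisiae gene KRE33 (systematic name YNL132W, also known as RRA1), introduced by Gateway recombination cloning so that the open reading frame is fused downstream of the backbone-encoded Y2H DNA-binding domain, which therefore sits at the N terminus of the expressed protein. In bacteria the plasmid is maintained at high copy number and selected with ampicillin. The record does not list the promoter driving the fusion, the yeast origin of replication, or the yeast selectable marker, and no feature table is supplied, so these backbone details cannot be confirmed here.

In a two-hybrid experiment, the binding-domain–Kre33 fusion serves as bait: it is tethered to the upstream sequences of reporter genes in a suitable yeast strain, and reporter activation occurs only when a co-expressed prey protein fused to a transcriptional activation domain physically associates with Kre33, reconstituting a functional transcription factor. According to the associated publication title, the construct was generated as part of a systematic mapping of protein–protein interactions among components of the small subunit (SSU) processome, the large ribonucleoprotein complex involved in ribosome biogenesis, with the aim of identifying possible subcomplexes. It is therefore suited to pairwise testing of Kre33 against candidate partners or to screening against prey collections.
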