Addgene plasmid #99989: pAS2-1-Kre33
Purpose: Express yeast Kre33 with Y2H binding domain fusion
Depositing lab: Susan Baserga. Depositing organization: Yale University. Publication: The SSU processome interactome in Saccharomyces cerevisiae reveals potential new protein subcomplexes. Vincent NG, Charette JM, Baserga SJ. RNA. 2017 Oct 20. pii: rna.062927.117. doi: 10.1261/rna.062927.117. PubMed 29054886.
Backbone
  Vector backbone: pAS2-1
  Vector type: Yeast Expression
Growth in bacteria
  Bacterial resistance: Ampicillin, 100 μg/mL
  Growth temperature: 37°C
  Growth strain: DH5alpha
  Copy number: High Copy
Gene/Insert
  Gene/Insert name: Kre33
  Species: S. cerevisiae (budding yeast)
  Entrez Gene: KRE33 (a.k.a. YNL132W, RRA1)
  Tag / fusion protein: Y2H binding domain (N terminal on backbone)
  Cloning method: Gateway Cloning
Terms and licenses: Academic/Nonprofit Terms; Industry Terms: Not Available to Industry
How to cite: pAS2-1-Kre33 was a gift from Susan Baserga (Addgene plasmid # 99989 ; http://n2t.net/addgene:99989 ; RRID:Addgene_99989)
